>Addgene plasmid #8962 | Rc/CMV cyclin D1 | addgene partial sequence | sequence record 17488 | 8962 wtih T7
TCGGGGGCGCAGTAGCAGCGAGCAGCAGAGTCCGCACGCTCCGGCGAGGGGCAGAAGAGCGCGAGGGAGC
GCGGGGCAGCAGAAGCGAGAGCCGAGCGCGGACCCAGCCAGGACCCACAGCCCTCCCCAGCTGCCCAGGA
AGAGCCCCAGCCATGGAACACCAGCTCCTGTGCTGCGAAGTGGAAACCATCCGCCGCGCGTACCCCGATG
CCAACCTCCTCAACGACCGGGTGCTGCGGGCCATGCTGAAGGCGGAGGAGACCTGCGCGCCCTCGGTGTC
CTACTTCAAATGTGTGCAGAAGGAGGTCCTGCCGTCCATGCGGAAGATCGTCGCCACCTGGATGCTGGAG
GTCTGCGAGGAACAGAAGTGCGAGGAGGAGGTCTTCCCGCTGGCCATGAACTACCTGGACCGCTTCCTGT
CGCTGGAGCCCGTGAAAAAGAGCCGCCTGCAGCTGCTGGGGGCCACTTGCATGTTCGTGGCCTCTAAGAT
GAAGGAGACCATCCCCCTGACGGCCGAGAAGCTGTGCATCTACACCGACAACTCCATCCGGCCCGAGGAG
CTGCTGCAAATGGAGCTGCTCCTGGTGAACAAGCTCAAGTGGAACCTGGCCGCAATGACCCCGCACGATT
TCATTGAACACTTCCTCTCCAAAATGCCAGAGGCGGAGGAGAACAAACAGATCATCCGCAAACACGCGCA
GACCTTCGTTGCCCTCTGTGCCACAGATGTGAAGTTCATTTCCAATCCGCCCTCCATGGTGGCAGCGGGG
AGCGTGGTGGCC
