[The description below was written by a language model from this plasmid's Addgene catalogue record.]
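Description:
Rc/CMV cyclin D1 is a mammalian expression plasmid built on the pRc/CMV backbone (about 5.5 kb without insert) that carries a human cyclin D1 (CCND1, also known as PRAD1 or BCL1) insert of roughly 1.1 kb. The insert was placed by restriction cloning between HindIII at the 5′ end and XbaI at the 3′ end, and both sites remain intact, so the fragment can be excised or exchanged. As the backbone name indicates, expression in mammalian cells is expected to come from a cytomegalovirus immediate-early promoter, although the record does not list promoter or polyadenylation features explicitly and no feature table is provided. A T7 primer site lies upstream of the insert and is the recorded 5′ sequencing primer. No epitope tag or fusion partner is recorded.

The plasmid is maintained in E. coli as a high-copy construct under ampicillin selection. It also carries a neomycin resistance marker, which allows G418 selection of stably transfected mammalian cells in addition to transient expression. The associated work concerns how ectopic expression of human cyclins regulates the functions of the retinoblastoma protein, so the construct is suited to overexpressing cyclin D1 in cultured cells to study its effects on the retinoblastoma protein. The depositor comments note that user sequencing suggests some silent mutations may be present toward the 3′ end of the cyclin D1 coding region. Such changes would not alter the encoded protein but should be kept in mind when checking sequence or designing primers.
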