Addgene plasmid #8962: Rc/CMV cyclin D1
Depositing lab: Bob Weinberg. Depositing organization: Whitehead Institute for Biomedical Research. Publication: Regulation of retinoblastoma protein functions by ectopic expression of human cyclins. Hinds PW, Mittnacht S, Dulic V, Arnold A, Reed SI, Weinberg RA. Cell. 1992 Sep 18. 70(6):993-1006. 10.1016/0092-8674(92)90249-C PubMed 1388095.
Backbone
  Vector backbone: pRc/CMV
  Backbone size w/o insert (bp): 5542
  Vector type: Mammalian Expression
  Selectable markers: Neomycin (select with G418)
Growth in bacteria
  Bacterial resistance: Ampicillin, 100 μg/mL
  Growth temperature: 37°C
  Growth strain: DH5alpha
  Copy number: High Copy
Gene/Insert
  Gene/Insert name: cyclin D1
  Species: H. sapiens (human)
  Insert size (bp): 1100
  Entrez Gene: CCND1 (a.k.a. BCL1, D11S287E, PRAD1, U21B31)
  Cloning method: Restriction Enzyme; 5′ cloning site HindIII (not destroyed); 3′ cloning site XbaI (not destroyed)
  Sequencing primers: 5′ T7
Terms and licenses: Academic/Nonprofit Terms; Industry Terms: Not Available to Industry
Depositor comments: See author's map. Please note that some user sequence suggests that there may be some silent mutations present in 3' end of the cyclin D1 gene.
How to cite: Rc/CMV cyclin D1 was a gift from Bob Weinberg (Addgene plasmid # 8962 ; http://n2t.net/addgene:8962 ; RRID:Addgene_8962)
